>Addgene plasmid #149197 | pGBW-m4046682 | addgene full sequence | sequence record 297817 | Ginkgo NGS Result
GCGGCCGCTTGCTATATTGAAGTACGGATTAGAAGCCGCCGAGCGGGCGACAGCCCTCCGACGGAAGACT
CTCCTCCGTGCGTCCTCGTCTTCACCGGTCGCGTTCCTGAAACGCAGATGTGCCTCGCGCCGCACTGCTC
CGAACAATAAAGATTCTACAATACTAGCTTTTATGGTTATGAAGAGGAAAAATTGGCAGTAACCTGGCCC
CACAAACCTTCAAATTAACGAATCAAATTAACAACCATAGGATGATAATGCGATTAGTTTTTTAGCCTTA
TTTCTGGGGTAATTAATCAGCGAAGCGATGATTTTTGATCTATTAACAGATATATAAATGGAAAAGCTGC
ATAACCACTTTAACTAATACTTTCAACATTTTCAGTTTGTATTACTTCTTATTCAAATGTCATAAAAGTA
TCAACAAAAAATTGTTAATATACCTCTATACTTTAACGTCAAGGAGAAAAAACTATAATGTCCTCTCAAG
CCTGGCAGCCTGGTGTGGCTATGCCCAATTTGTATAAGATGCAAAGAATGCTTCTGGAGAAATGCGATTT
GCAAAACTACGGAGACAGCGCTACATTACCAAAGGGTATTATGATGAACGTAGCAAAGTACACCCAATTG
TGTCAATACTTAAATACGTTGACTTTGGCTGTTCCGTATAACATGCGTGTCATACACTTTGGGGCCGGTT
CAGACAAAGGCGTCGCTCCAGGTACCGCAGTTCTAAGGCAATGGCTCCCAACTGGTACTCTATTGGTTGA
TTCTGATCTGAACGACTTCGTCAGTGATGCTGACTCCACTTTAATCGGTGATTGTGCTACCGTTCATACG
GCGAACAAGTGGGACTTGATTATTTCGGATATGTACGACCCAAAGACCAAAAATGTTACAAAGGAAAATG
ATTCTAAAGAAGGTTTCTTTACTTATATCTGTGGTTTCATCCAGCAAAAGCTTGCCTTGGGCGGTTCTGT
GGCTATTAAGATCACTGAACACTCCTGGAACGCCGACTTATACAAATTGATGGGTCATTTCGCTTGGTGG
ACCGCGTTTGTTACCAACGTTAACGCTAGTTCTTCGGAAGCCTTTCTCATCGGTTGTAATTATTTAGGAA
AGCCACGCGAACAAATTGATGGTTACGTCATGCACGCTAACTACATTTTCTGGAGAAATACTAACCCTAT
ACAATTGTCAAGCTATAGTTTATTCGACATGTCAAAGTTTCCATTGAAGTTGAGAGGTACAGCTGTCATG
TCCTTGAAGGAAGGGCAGATCAACGATATGATCTTATCTTTGCTGTCTAAAGGTAGACTCATTATTAGAG
AAAATAATCGGGTTGTTATCTCTTCTGATGTGCTAGTCAACAACTAAACAGGCCCCTTTTCCTTTGTCGA
TATCATGTAATTAGTTATGTCACGCTTACATTCACGCCCTCCTCCCACATCCGCTCTAACCGAAAAGGAA
GGAGTTAGACAACCTGAAGTCTAGGTCCCTATTTATTTTTTTTAATAGTTATGTTAGTATTAAGAACGTT
ATTTATATTTCAAATTTTTCTTTTTTTTCTGTACAAAGCGGCCGCCGAACCACTAGTGCACTGCAGTACA
CGGTTTCCTTGAAATTTTTTTGATTCGGTAATCTCCGAACAGAAGGAAGAACGAAGGAAGGAGCACAGAC
TTAGATTGGTATATATACGCATATGTAGTGTTGAAGAAACATGAAATTGCCCAGTATTCTTAACCCAACT
GCACAGAACAAAAACGTGCAGGAAACGAAGATAAATCATGTCGAAAGCTACATATAAGGAACGTGCTGCT
ACTCATCCTAGTCCTGTTGCTGCCAAGCTATTTAATATCATGCACGAAAAGCAAACAAACTTGTGTGCTT
CATTGGATGTTCGTACCACCAAGGAATTACTGGAGTTAGTTGAAGCATTAGGTCCCAAAATTTGTTTACT
AAAAACACATGTGGATATCTTGACTGATTTTTCCATGGAGGGCACAGTTAAGCCGCTAAAGGCATTATCC
GCCAAGTACAATTTTTTACTCTTCGAGGACAGAAAATTTGCTGACATTGGTAATACAGTCAAATTGCAGT
ACTCTGCGGGTGTATACAGAATAGCAGAATGGGCAGACATTACGAATGCACACGGTGTGGTGGGCCCAGG
TATTGTTAGCGGTTTGAAGCAGGCGGCAGAAGAAGTAACAAAGGAACCTAGAGGCCTTTTGATGTTAGCA
GAATTGTCATGCAAGGGCTCCCTATCTACTGGAGAATATACTAAGGGTACTGTTGACATTGCGAAGAGCG
ACAAAGATTTTGTTATCGGCTTTATTGCTCAAAGAGACATGGGTGGAAGAGATGAAGGTTACGATTGGTT
GATTATGACACCCGGTGTGGGTTTAGATGACAAGGGAGATGCATTGGGTCAACAGTATAGAACCGTGGAT
GATGTGGTTTCTACAGGATCTGACATTATTATTGTTGGAAGAGGACTATTTGCAAAGGGAAGGGATGCTA
AGGTAGAGGGTGAACGTTACAGAAAAGCAGGCTGGGAAGCATATTTGAGAAGATGCGGCCAGCAAAACTA
AAAAACTGTATTATAAGTAAATGCATGTATACTAAACTCACAAATTAGAGCTTCAATTTAATTATATCAG
TTATTACCCGAGTAACGAAGCATCTGTGCTTCATTTTGTAGAACAAAAATGCAACGCGAGAGCGCTAATT
TTTCAAACAAAGAATCTGAGCTGCATTTTTACAGAACAGAAATGCAACGCGAAAGCGCTATTTTACCAAC
GAAGAATCTGTGCTTCATTTTTGTAAAACAAAAATGCAACGCGAGAGCGCTAATTTTTCAAACAAAGAAT
CTGAGCTGCATTTTTACAGAACAGAAATGCAACGCGAGAGCGCTATTTTACCAACAAAGAATCTATACTT
CTTTTTTGTTCTACAAAAATGCATCCCGAGAGCGCTATTTTTCTAACAAAGCATCTTAGATTACTTTTTT
TCTCCTTTGTGCGCTCTATAATGCAGTCTCTTGATAACTTTTTGCACTGTAGGTCCGTTAAGGTTAGAAG
AAGGCTACTTTGGTGTCTATTTTCTCTTCCATAAAAAAAGCCTGACTCCACTTCCCGCGTTTACTGATTA
CTAGCGAAGCTGCGGGTGCATTTTTTCAAGATAAAGGCATCCCCGATTATATTCTATACCGATGTGGATT
GCGCATACTTTGTGAACAGAAAGTGATAGCGTTGATGATTCTTCATTGGTCAGAAAATTATGAACGGTTT
CTTCTATTTTGTCTCTATATACTACGTATAGGAAATGTTTACATTTTCGTATTGTTTTCGATTCACTCTA
TGAATAGTTCTTACTACAATTTTTTTGTCTAAAGAGTAATACTAGAGATAAACATAAAAAATGTAGAGGT
CGAGTTTAGATGCAAGTTCAAGGAGCGAAAGGTGGATGGGTAGGTTATATAGGGATATAGCACAGAGATA
TATAGCAAAGAGATACTTTTGAGCAATGTTTGTGGAAGCGGTATTCGCAATATTTTAGTAGCTCGTTACA
GTCCGGTGCGTTTTTGGTTTTTTGAAAGTGCGTCATCAGAGCGCTTTTGGTTTTCAAAAGCGCTCTGAAG
TTCCTATACTTTCTAGCTAGAGAATAGGAACTTCCCGAGCGGCCGCGTGTTACAAGCTTGACTCCAGCGT
AACTGGACTGCAATCAACTCACTGGCTCACCTTCACGGGTGGGCCTTTCTTCGGTAGAAAATCAAAGGAT
CTTCTTGAGATCCTTTTTTTCTGCGCGTAATCTGCTGCTTGCAAACAAAAAAACCACCGCTACCAGCGGT
GGTTTGTTTGCCGGATCAAGAGCTACCAACTCTTTTTCCGAGGTAACTGGCTTCAGCAGAGCGCAGATAC
CAAATACTGTTCTTCTAGTGTAGCCGTAGTTAGGCCACCACTTCAAGAACTCTGTAGCACCGCCTACATA
CCTCGCTCTGCTAATCCTGTTACCAGTGGCTGCTGCCAGTGGCGATAAGTCGTGTCTTACCGGGTTGGAC
TCAAGACGATAGTTACCGGATAAGGCGCAGCGGTCGGGCTGAACGGGGGGTTCGTGCACACAGCCCAGCT
TGGAGCGAACGACCTACACCGAACTGAGATACCTACAGCGTGAGCTATGAGAAAGCGCCACGCTTCCCGA
AGGGAGAAAGGCGGACAGGTATCCGGTAAGCGGCAGGGTCGGAACAGGAGAGCGCACGAGGGAGCTTCCA
GGGGTAAACGCCTGGTATCTTTATAGTCCTGTCGGGTTTCGCCACCTCTGACTTGAGCATCGATTTTTGT
GATGCTCGTCAGGGGGGCGGAGCCTATGGAAAAACGCCAGCAACGCAGAAAGGCCCACCCGAAGGTGAGC
CAGGTGATTACATTTGGGCCCTCATCAGAGGTTTTCACCGTCATCACCGAAACGCGCGAGGCAGCTGCGG
TAAAGCTCATCAGCGTGGTCGTGAAGCGATTCACAGATGTCTGCCTGTTCATCCGCGTCCAGCTCGTTGA
GTTTCTCCAGAAGCGTTAATGTCTGGCTTCTGATAAAGCGGGCCATGTTAAGGGCGGTTTTTTCCTGTTT
GGTCACTTACCAATGCTTAATCAGTGAGGCACCTATCTCAGCGATCTGTCTATTTCGTTCATCCATAGTT
GCCTGACTCCCCGTCGTGTAGATAACTACGATGCGGGAGGGCTTACCATCTGGCCCCAGTGCTGCAATGA
TACCGCGAGACCCACGCTCACCGGCTCCAGATTTATCAGCAATAAACCAGCCAGCCGGGAGGGCCGAGCG
CAGAAGTGATCCTGCAACTTTATCCGCCTCCATCCAGTCTATTAATTGTTGCCGGGAAGCTAGAGTAAGT
AGTTCGCCAGTTAATAGTTTGCGCAACGTTGTTGCCATTGCTACAGGCATCGTGGTGTCACGCTCGTCGT
TTGGTATGGCTTCATTCAGCTCCGGTTCCCAACGATCAAGGCGAGTTACATGATCCCCCATGTTGTGCAA
AAAAGCGGTTAGCTCCTTCGGTCCTCCGATCGTTGCCAGAAGTAAGTTGGCCGCAGTGTTATCACTCATG
GTTATGGCAGCACTGCATAATTCTCTTACTGTCATGCCATCCGTGAGATGCTTTTCTGTGACTGGTGAGT
ACTCAACCAAGTCATTCTGAGAATAGTGTATGCGGCGACCGAGTTGCTCTTGCCCGGCGTCAATACGGGA
TAATACCGCGCCACATAGCAGAACTTTAAAAGTGCTCATCATTGGAAAACGTTCTTCGGGGCGTAAACTC
TCAAGGATCTTACCGCTGTTGAGATCCAGTTCGATGTAACCCACTCGTGCACCCAACTGATCTTCAGCAT
CTTTTACTTTCACCAGCGTTTCTGGGTGAGCAAAAACAGGAAGGCAAAATGCCGCAAAAAAGGGAATAAG
GGCGACACGGAAATGTTGAATACTCATTTTAGCTTCCTTAGCTCCTGAAAATCTCGATAACTCAAAAAAT
ACGCCCGGTAGTGATCTTATTTCATTATGGTGAAAGTTGGAACCTCTTACGTGCCGATCAAGTCAAAAGC
CTCCGGTCGGAGGCTTTTGACTTTCTGCTATGGAGGTCAGGTATGATTTAAATGGTCAGTTAGA
Features (pLannotate 1.2.2; 13 found; start..end, strand, type, name):
     25..466     +  promoter       GAL1 promoter: S. cerevisiae GAL1; inducible promoter, regulated by Gal4
    478..1371    +  CDS            rep (fragment): R1AB_CVPFS - Protein inferred from homology: Swiss-Prot protein existence level 3. NendoU is a Mn(2+)-dependent, uridylate-specific enzyme, which leaves 2'-3'-cyclic phosphates 5' to the cleaved bond. From Porcine transmissible gastroenteritis coronavirus (strain FS772/70) (TGEV).
   1403..1575    +  terminator     CYC1 terminator (fragment): S. cerevisiae CYC1; transcription terminator for CYC1
   1611..1787    +  promoter       URA3 promoter (fragment): S. cerevisiae URA3
   1788..2591    +  CDS            URA3: orotidine-5'-phosphate decarboxylase, required for uracil biosynthesis; S. cerevisiae URA3; yeast auxotrophic marker, counterselectable with 5-fluoroorotic acid (5-FOA)
   2674..3656    -  rep_origin     2μ ori: yeast 2μ plasmid origin of replication
   3734..3763    +  terminator     T3Te terminator: phage T3 early transcription terminator
   3785..4372    +  rep_origin     ori: high-copy-number ColE1/pMB1/pBR322/pUC origin of replication
   4384..4411    -  terminator     T7Te terminator: phage T7 early transcription terminator
   4435..4626    -  CDS            rop: Rop protein, which maintains plasmids at low copy number; rop
   4627..5487    -  CDS            AmpR: β-lactamase; bla; confers resistance to ampicillin, carbenicillin, and related antibiotics
   5488..5590    -  promoter       cat promoter: promoter of the E. coli cat gene encoding chloramphenicol acetyltransferase
   5591..5622    -  terminator     tonB terminator: bidirectional E. coli tonB-P14 transcription terminator
