[The description below was written by a language model from this plasmid's Addgene catalogue record and pLannotate feature annotations shown in this document.]
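Description:
pGBW-m4046682 is an E. coli–yeast shuttle plasmid for galactose-inducible expression of the SARS-CoV-2 2'-O-ribose methyltransferase in Saccharomyces cerevisiae. This protein is one of the mature products of the viral ORF1ab polyprotein. In yeast the plasmid replicates episomally from a 2μ origin, which typically gives multiple copies per cell. It is maintained by URA3, an auxotrophic marker that restores uracil prototrophy in ura3 hosts and can be counterselected with 5-fluoroorotic acid. In bacteria it is propagated from a ColE1/pUC-type origin and selected with ampicillin through a β-lactamase gene, which the annotation places downstream of a cat promoter. The feature table also annotates a short rop coding region next to AmpR, although the catalogue lists the plasmid as high copy. Several short bacterial terminators (T3Te, T7Te, tonB) flank the origin and resistance modules, presumably to insulate them from read-through transcription.

The payload is a roughly 0.9 kb synthetic open reading frame, recoded for S. cerevisiae codon usage ("recode 1") and made by gene synthesis. It sits between the Gal4-regulated GAL1 promoter and a CYC1 terminator fragment, so expression is induced by galactose. The automated annotation labels this coding region as a fragment of the replicase polyprotein of a porcine coronavirus. That label is a homology-based match to a related protein, not the actual source, and the NendoU function quoted with it describes another domain of that polyprotein, not this insert. No epitope or purification tags are annotated or listed. The plasmid suits production of the viral methyltransferase in yeast. The depositor notes that the sequencing used for quality control may not cover the whole plasmid.
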