Addgene plasmid #149197: pGBW-m4046682
Purpose: Yeast Expression plasmid for SARS-CoV-2 2'-O-ribose methyltransferase
Depositing lab: Ginkgo Bioworks & Benjie Chen. Depositing organization: Ginkgo Bioworks.
Backbone
  Vector backbone: AmpR; 2u URA3
  Backbone size w/o insert (bp): 4078
  Vector type: Yeast Expression
  Selectable markers: URA3
Growth in bacteria
  Bacterial resistance: Ampicillin, 100 μg/mL
  Growth temperature: 37°C
  Growth strain: DH5alpha
  Copy number: High Copy
Gene/Insert
  Gene/Insert name: SARS-CoV-2 2'-O-ribose methyltransferase
  Species: S. cerevisiae (budding yeast); Severe acute respiratory syndrome coronavirus
  Insert size (bp): 893
  Mutation: Saccharomyces cerevisiae recode 1
  Entrez Gene: ORF1ab (a.k.a. GU280_gp01)
  Promoter: pGAL1
  Cloning method: Unknown
Resource information
  A portion of this plasmid was derived from a plasmid made by: GinkgoBioworks
Depositor comments: NCBI Reference Sequence: YP_009725311.1. Created by gene synthesis with Not1 site. NGS used for QC was performed by Ginkgo and may not fully cover the entire plasmid.
How to cite: pGBW-m4046682 was a gift from Ginkgo Bioworks & Benjie Chen (Addgene plasmid # 149197 ; http://n2t.net/addgene:149197 ; RRID:Addgene_149197)
